>Addgene plasmid #78704 | BC-A1-016 | addgene full sequence | sequence record 171061 | Addgene NGS Result
ATGCGTAAAGGAGAAGAACTTTTCACTGGAGTTGTCCCAATTCTTGTTGAATTAGATGGTGATGTTAATG
GGCACAAATTTTCTGTCAGTGGAGAGGGTGAAGGTGATGCAACATACGGAAAACTTACCCTTAAATTTAT
TTGCACTACTGGAAAACTACCTGTTCCATGGCCAACACTTGTCACTACTTTCGGTTATGGTGTTCAATGC
TTTGCGAGATACCCAGATCACATGAAACAGCATGACTTTTTCAAGAGTGCCATGCCCGAAGGTTATGTAC
AGGAAAGAACTATATTTTTCAAAGATGACGGGAACTACAAGACACGTGCTGAAGTCAAGTTTGAAGGTGA
TACCCTTGTTAATAGAATCGAGTTAAAAGGTATTGATTTTAAAGAAGATGGAAACATTCTTGGACACAAA
TTGGAATACAACTATAACTCACACAATGTATACATCATGGCAGACAAACAAAAGAATGGAATCAAAGTTA
ACTTCAAAATTAGACACAACATTGAAGATGGAAGCGTTCAACTAGCAGACCATTATCAACAAAATACTCC
AATTGGCGATGGCCCTGTCCTTTTACCAGACAACCATTACCTGTCCACACAATCTGCCCTTTCGAAAGAT
CCCAACGAAAAGAGAGACCACATGGTCCTTCTTGAGTTTGTAACAGCTGCTGGGATTACACATGGCATGG
ATGAACTATACAAATAATAATCTAGACACTGATAGTGCTAGTGTAGATCACTACTAGAGCCAGGCATCAA
ATAAAACGAAAGGCTCAGTCGAAAGACTGGGCCTTTCGTTTTATCTGTTGTTTGTCGGTGAACGCTCTCT
ACTAGAGTCACACTGGCTCACCTTCGGGTGGGCCTTTCTGCGTTTATACCCGGGTACTAGAGGTCCGGCA
AAAAAGGGCAAGGTGTCACCACCCTGCCCTTTTTCTTTAAAACCGAAAAGATTACTTCGCGTTATGCAGG
CTTCCTCGCTCACTGACTCGCTGCGCTCGGTCGTTCGGCTGCGGCGAGCGGTATCAGCTCACTCAAAGGC
GGTAATACGGTTATCCACAGAATCAGGGGATAACGCAGGAAAGAACATGTGAGCAAAAGGCCAGCAAAAG
GCCAGGAACCGTAAAAAGGCCGCGTTGCTGGCGTTTTTCCACAGGCTCCGCCCCCCTGACGAGCATCACA
AAAATCGACGCTCAAGTCAGAGGTGGCGAAACCCGACAGGACTATAAAGATACCAGGCGTTTCCCCCTGG
AAGCTCCCTCGTGCGCTCTCCTGTTCCGACCCTGCCGCTTACCGGATACCTGTCCGCCTTTCTCCCTTCG
GGAAGCGTGGCGCTTTCTCATAGCTCACGCTGTAAGTATCTCAGTTCGGTGTAGGTCGTTCGCTCCAAGC
TGGGCTGTGTGCACGAACCCCCCGTTCAGCCCGACCGCTGCGCCTTATCCGGTAACTATCGTCTTGAGTC
CAACCCGGTAAGACACGACTTATCGCCACTGGCAGCAGCCACTGGTAACAGGATTAGCAGAGCGAGGTAT
GTAGGCGGTGCTACAGAGTTCTTGAAGTGGTGGCCTAACTACGGCTACACTAGAAGAACAGTATTTGGTA
TCTGCGCTCTGCTGAAGCCAGTTACCTTCGGAAAAAGAGTTGGTAGCTCTTGATCCGGCAAACAAACCAC
CGCTGGTAGCGGTGGTTTTTTTGTTTGCAAGCAGCAGATTACGCGCAGAAAAAAAGGATCTCAAGAAGAT
CCTTTGATCTTTTCTACGGGGTCAGACGCTCAGTGGAACGAAAACTCACGTTAAGGGATTTTGGTCATGA
GATTATCAAAAAGGATCTTCACCTAGATCCTTTTAAATTAAAAATGAAGTTTTAAATCAATCTAAAGTAT
ATATGAGTAAACTTGGTCTGACAGCTCGAGGCTTGGATTCTCACCAATAAAAAACGCCCGGCGGCAACCG
AGCGTTCTGAACAAATCCAGATGGAGTTCTGAGGTCATTACTGGATCTATCAACAGGAGTCCAAGCGAGC
TCGATATCAAATTACGCCCCGCCCTGCCACTCATCGCAGTACTGTTGTAATTCATTAAGCATTCTGCCGA
CATGGAAGCCATCACAAACGGCATGATGAACCTGAATCGCCAGCGGCATCAGCACCTTGTCGCCTTGCGT
ATAATATTTGCCCATGGTGAAAACGGGGGCGAAGAAGTTGTCCATATTGGCCACGTTTAAATCAAAACTG
GTGAAACTCACCCAGGGATTGGCTGAGACGAAAAACATATTCTCAATAAACCCTTTAGGGAAATAGGCCA
GGTTTTCACCGTAACACGCCACATCTTGCGAATATATGTGTAGAAACTGCCGGAAATCGTCGTGGTATTC
ACTCCAGAGCGATGAAAACGTTTCAGTTTGCTCATGGAAAACGGTGTAACAAGGGTGAACACTATCCCAT
ATCACCAGCTCACCGTCTTTCATTGCCATACGAAATTCCGGATGAGCATTCATCAGGCGGGCAAGAATGT
GAATAAAGGCCGGATAAAACTTGTGCTTATTTTTCTTTACGGTCTTTAAAAAGGCCGTAATATCCAGCTG
AACGGTCTGGTTATAGGTACATTGAGCAACTGACTGAAATGCCTCAAAATGTTCTTTACGATGCCATTGG
GATATATCAACGGTGGTATATCCAGTGATTTTTTTCTCCATTTTAGCTTCCTTAGCTCCTGAAAATCTCG
ATAACTCAAAAAATACGCCCGGTAGTGATCTTATTTCATTATGGTGAAAGTTGGAACCTCTTACGTGCCC
GATCAACTCGAGTGCCACCTGACGTCTAAGAAACCATTATTATCATGACATTAACCTATAAAAATAGGCG
TATCACGAGGCAGAATTTCAGATAAAAAAAATCCTTAGCTTTCGCTAAGGATGATTTCTGGCTGCAGTTT
ACAGCTAGCTCAGTCCTAGGGACTGTGCTAGCGGATCCAAAGAGGAGAAAGAATTCATGAAAAACATAAA
TGCCGACGACACATACAGAATAATTAATAAAATTAAAGCGTGTAGAAGCAATAATGATATTAATCAATGC
TTATCTGATATGGCTAAAATGGTACATTGTGAATATTATTTACTCGCGTTCATTTATCCTCATTCTATGG
TTAAATCAGATATTTCAATCCTAGATAATTACCCTAAAAAATGGAGGCAATATTATGATGACGCTAATTT
AATAAAATATGATCCTATAGTAGATTATTCTAACTCCAATCATTCACCAATTAATTGGAATATATTTGAA
AACAATGCTGTAAATAAAAAATCTCCAAATGTAATTAAAGAAGCGAAAACAGCAGGTCTTATCACTGGGT
TTAGTTTCCCTATTCATACGGCTAACAATGGCTTCGGAATGCTTAGTTTTGCACATTCAGAAAAAGACAA
CTATATAGATAGTTTATTTTTACATGCGTGTATGAACATACCATTAATTGTTCCTTCTCTAGTTGATAAT
TATCGAAAAATAAATATAGCAAATAATAAATCAAACAACGATTTAACCAAAAGAGAAAAAGAATGTTTAG
CGTGGGCATGCGAAGGAAAAAGCTCTTGGGATATTTCAAAAATATTAGGTTGCAGTGAGCGTACTGTCAC
TTTCCATTTAACCAATGCGCAAATGAAACTCAATACAACAAACCGCTGCCAAAGTATTTCTAAAGCAATT
TTAACAGGAGCAATTGATTGCCCATACTTTAAAAATTAATAAGCGGCCGCCACTGATAGTGCTAGTGTAG
ATCACTACTAGAGCCAGGCATCAAATAAAACGAAAGGCTCAGTCGAAAGACTGGGCCTTTCGTTTTATCT
GTTGTTTGTCGGTGAACGCTCTCTACTAGAGTCACACTGGCTCACCTTCGGGTGGGCCTTTCTGCGTTTA
TAGGTACCTACTAGAGAGGTTCTGTTAAGTAACTGAACCCAATGTCGTTAGTGACGCTTACCTCTTAAGA
GGTCACTGACCTAACAAAGCTTACCTGTAGGATCGTACAGGTTTACGCAAGAAAATGGTTTGTTATAGTC
GAATAAAACTAGTTCACACAGGACTAGCAT
Features (pLannotate 1.2.2; 13 found; start..end, strand, type, name):
      1..714     +  CDS            hfriFP: hfriFP is a fluorescent protein published in 2013, derived from Herbaspirillum frisingense.
    768..839     +  terminator     rrnB T1 terminator: transcription terminator T1 from the E. coli rrnB gene
    855..882     +  terminator     T7Te terminator: phage T7 early transcription terminator
    904..961     +  terminator     his operon terminator: This putative transcriptin terminator from the E. coli his operon has a 2-bp deletion introduced during synthesis. Its efficiency has not been determined.
   1156..1744    -  rep_origin     ori: high-copy-number ColE1/pMB1/pBR322/pUC origin of replication
   1927..2021    -  terminator     lambda t0 terminator: transcription terminator from phage lambda
   2045..2701    -  CDS            cat: CAT_ECOLX - Experimental evidence at protein level: Swiss-Prot protein existence level 1. This enzyme is an effector of chloramphenicol resistance in bacteria. From Escherichia coli. This protein is used as a marker in many commonly used cloning vectors, such as pACYC184.
   2702..2799    -  promoter       cat promoter: promoter of the E. coli cat gene encoding chloramphenicol acetyltransferase
   2885..2928    -  terminator     bacterial terminator: putative bacterial transcription terminator
   2941..2960    +  promoter       J23119(SpeI) promoter (fragment): bacterial promoter (Registry of Standard Biological Parts BBa J23119) modified to end with an SpeI site
   2997..3746    +  CDS            luxR: LUXR_ALIFS - Experimental evidence at protein level: Swiss-Prot protein existence level 1. Transcriptional activator of the bioluminescence operon. Binds to the OHHL autoinducer. From Aliivibrio fischeri (Vibrio fischeri).
   3802..3873    +  terminator     rrnB T1 terminator: transcription terminator T1 from the E. coli rrnB gene
   3889..3916    +  terminator     T7Te terminator: phage T7 early transcription terminator
