[The description below was written by a language model from this plasmid's Addgene catalogue record and pLannotate feature annotations shown in this document.]
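Description:
BC-A1-016 is a synthetic biology plasmid built on the pSB1C3 BioBrick backbone from the Registry of Standardized Biological Parts, intended for use in E. coli. It is maintained at high copy number through a ColE1/pUC-type origin of replication and selected with chloramphenicol via a cat gene driven by its own promoter. The backbone also carries several flanking terminators (lambda t0, a his operon terminator and another putative bacterial terminator) that insulate the cloning region from read-through transcription. The total size is listed as about 4.1 kb, roughly half of which is the Gibson-assembled insert.

The insert is a two-module quorum-sensing receiver circuit. In the first module, the weak constitutive Anderson promoter BBa_J23109 and the BBa_B0034 ribosome binding site drive a hypersensitive mutant of the Aliivibrio fischeri transcriptional activator LuxR, designated G2F, followed by an rrnB T1/T7Te double terminator. In the second module, the LuxR-regulated pLux promoter controls GFP translated from the weak BBa_B0033 RBS, again closed by the double terminator. LuxR binds its acyl-homoserine lactone autoinducer and then activates pLux, so fluorescence reports the inducer response as shaped by low regulator expression, heightened regulator sensitivity and weak reporter translation.

The automated feature table labels the promoter as a J23119 fragment and the reporter as hfriFP, and does not annotate pLux. These are probably similarity-based calls for the catalogued J23109 and GFP parts. The plasmid belongs to a toolbox of modular gene regulation constructs designed for synthetic biology training, where variants differing in promoter, RBS and regulator can be compared.
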