Addgene plasmid #78704: BC-A1-016
Purpose: A weak promoter drives the expression of a hypersensitive luxR mutant, which regulates expression of GFP under the control of a weak RBS.
Depositing lab: Brian Chow. Depositing organization: University of Pennsylvania. Publication: Toolbox for Exploring Modular Gene Regulation in Synthetic Biology Training. Magaraci MS, Bermudez JG, Yogish D, Pak DH, Mollov V, Tycko J, Issadore D, Mannickarottu SG, Chow BY. ACS Synth Biol. 2016 Apr 25. 10.1021/acssynbio.6b00057 PubMed 27111289.
Backbone
  Vector backbone: pSB1C3
  Backbone manufacturer: Registry of Standardized Biological Parts
  Backbone size w/o insert (bp): 2047
  Total vector size (bp): 4098
  Vector type: Synthetic Biology
Growth in bacteria
  Bacterial resistance: Chloramphenicol, 25 μg/mL
  Growth temperature: 37°C
  Growth strain: NEB Turbo
  Growth instructions: Reporter gene expression can also be assayed at room temperature (~25C).
  Copy number: High Copy
Gene/Insert
  Gene/Insert name: BBa_J23109-BBa_B0034-luxR(G2F)-Terminator-pLux-BBa_B0033-GFP-Terminator
  Species: Synthetic
  Insert size (bp): 2051
  Cloning method: Gibson Cloning
  Sequencing primers: 5′ tgccacctgacgtctaagaa (VF2); 3′ attaccgcctttgagtgagc (VR)
Terms and licenses: Academic/Nonprofit Terms; Industry Terms: Not Available to Industry
How to cite: BC-A1-016 was a gift from Brian Chow (Addgene plasmid # 78704 ; http://n2t.net/addgene:78704 ; RRID:Addgene_78704)
